>Addgene plasmid #11079 | pET-22b PA WT | depositor full sequence | sequence record 6891 | Author sequence
CATATGAAATACCTGCTGCCGACCGCTGCTGCTGGTCTGCTGCTCCTCGCTGCCCAGCCGGCGATGGCCA
TGGATATCGGAATTAATTCGGATCCGATGGAAGTTAAACAGGAGAACCGGTTATTAAATGAATCAGAATC
AAGTTCCCAGGGGTTACTAGGATACTATTTTAGTGATTTGAATTTTCAAGCACCCATGGTGGTTACCTCT
TCTACTACAGGGGATTTATCTATTCCTAGTTCTGAGTTAGAAAATATTCCATCGGAAAACCAATATTTTC
AATCTGCTATTTGGTCAGGATTTATCAAAGTTAAGAAGAGTGATGAATATACATTTGCTACTTCCGCTGA
TAATCATGTAACAATGTGGGTAGATGACCAAGAAGTGATTAATAAAGCTTCTAATTCTAACAAAATCAGA
TTAGAAAAAGGAAGATTATATCAAATAAAAATTCAATATCAACGAGAAAATCCTACTGAAAAAGGATTGG
ATTTCAAGTTGTACTGGACCGATTCTCAAAATAAAAAAGAAGTGATTTCTAGTGATAACTTACAATTGCC
AGAATTAAAACAAAAATCTTCGAACTCAAGAAAAAAGCGAAGTACAAGTGCTGGACCTACGGTTCCAGAC
CGTGACAATGATGGAATCCCTGATTCATTAGAGGTAGAAGGATATACGGTTGATGTCAAAAATAAAAGAA
CTTTTCTTTCACCATGGATTTCTAATATTCATGAAAAGAAAGGATTAACCAAATATAAATCATCTCCTGA
AAAATGGAGCACGGCTTCTGATCCGTACAGTGATTTCGAAAAGGTTACAGGACGGATTGATAAGAATGTA
TCACCAGAGGCAAGACACCCCCTTGTGGCAGCTTATCCGATTGTACATGTAGATATGGAGAATATTATTC
TCTCAAAAAATGAGGATCAATCCACACAGAATACTGATAGTGAAACGAGAACAATAAGTAAAAATACTTC
TACAAGTAGGACACATACTAGTGAAGTACATGGAAATGCAGAAGTGCATGCGTCGTTCTTTGATATTGGT
GGGAGTGTATCTGCAGGATTTAGTAATTCGAATTCAAGTACGGTCGCAATTGATCATTCACTATCTCTAG
CAGGGGAAAGAACTTGGGCTGAAACAATGGGTTTAAATACCGCTGATACAGCAAGATTAAATGCCAATAT
TAGATATGTAAATACTGGGACGGCTCCAATCTACAACGTGTTACCAACGACTTCGTTAGTGTTAGGAAAA
AATCAAACACTCGCGACAATTAAAGCTAAGGAAAACCAATTAAGTCAAATACTTGCACCTAATAATTATT
ATCCTTCTAAAAACTTGGCGCCAATCGCATTAAATGCACAAGACGATTTCAGTTCTACTCCAATTACAAT
GAATTACAATCAATTTCTTGAGTTAGAAAAAACGAAACAATTAAGATTAGATACGGATCAAGTATATGGG
AATATAGCAACATACAATTTTGAAAATGGAAGAGTGAGGGTGGATACAGGCTCGAACTGGAGTGAAGTGT
TACCGCAAATTCAAGAAACAACTGCACGTATCATTTTTAATGGAAAAGATTTAAATCTGGTAGAAAGGCG
GATAGCGGCGGTTAATCCTAGTGATCCATTAGAAACGACTAAACCGGATATGACATTAAAAGAAGCCCTT
AAAATAGCATTTGGATTTAACGAACCGAATGGAAACTTACAATATCAAGGGAAAGACATAACCGAATTTG
ATTTTAATTTCGATCAACAAACATCTCAAAATATCAAGAATCAGTTAGCGGAATTAAACGCAACTAACAT
ATATACTGTATTAGATAAAATCAAATTAAATGCAAAAATGAATATTTTAATAAGAGATAAACGTTTTCAT
TATGATAGAAATAACATAGCAGTTGGGGCGGATGAGTCAGTAGTTAAGGAGGCTCATAGAGAAGTAATTA
ATTCGTCAACAGAGGGATTATTGTTAAATATTGATAAGGATATAAGAAAAATATTATCAGGTTATATTGT
AGAAATTGAAGATACTGAAGGGCTTAAAGAAGTTATAAATGACAGATATGATATGTTGAATATTTCTAGT
TTACGGCAAGATGGAAAAACATTTATAGATTTTAAAAAATATAATGATAAATTACCGTTATATATAAGTA
ATCCCAATTATAAGGTAAATGTATATGCTGTTACTAAAGAAAACACTATTATTAATCCTAGTGAGAATGG
GGATACTAGTACCAACGGGATCAAGAAAATTTTAATCTTTTCTAAAAAAGGCTATGAGATAGGATAATGA
CTCGAGCACCACCACCACCACCACTGAGATCCGGCTGCTAACAAAGCCCGAAAGGAAGCTGAGTTGGCTG
CTGCCACCGCTGAGCAATAACTAGCATAACCCCTTGGGGCCTCTAAACGGGTCTTGAGGGGTTTTTTGCT
GAAAGGAGGAACTATATCCGGATTGGCGAATGGG
[124 nt withheld, positions 2485-2608]
C
[91 nt withheld, positions 2610-2700]
A
[49 nt withheld, positions 2702-2750]
CCTTTGACGTTGGAGTCCACGTTCTTT
[37 nt withheld, positions 2778-2814]
ACCCTATCTCGGTCTATTCTTTTGATTTATAAGGGATTTTGCCGATTTCGGCCTATTGGTTAAAAAATGA
GCTGATTTAACAAAAATTTAACGCGAATTTTAACAAAATATTAACGTTTACAATTTCAGGTGGCACTTTT
CGGGGAAATGTGCGCGGAACCCCTATTTGTTTATTTTTCTAAATACATTCAAATATGTATCCGCTCATGA
GACAATAACCCTGATAAATGCTTCAATAATATTGAAAAAGGAAGAGTATGAGTATTCAACATTTCCGTGT
CGCCCTTATTCCCTTTTTTGCGGCATTTTGCCTTCCTGTTTTTGCTCACCCAGAAACGCTGGTGAAAGTA
AAAGATGCTGAAGATCAGTTGGGTGCACGAGTGGGTTACATCGAACTGGATCTCAACAGCGGTAAGATCC
TTGAGAGTTTTCGCCCCGAAGAACGTTTTCCAATGATGAGCACTTTTAAAGTTCTGCTATGTGGCGCGGT
ATTATCCCGTATTGACGCCGGGCAAGAGCAACTCGGTCGCCGCATACACTATTCTCAGAATGACTTGGTT
GAGTACTCACCAGTCACAGAAAAGCATCTTACGGATGGCATGACAGTAAGAGAATTATGCAGTGCTGCCA
TAACCATGAGTGATAACACTGCGGCCAACTTACTTCTGACAACGATCGGAGGACCGAAGGAGCTAACCGC
TTTTTTGCACAACATGGGGGATCATGTAACTCGCCTTGATCGTTGGGAACCGGAGCTGAATGAAGCCATA
CCAAACGACGAGCGTGACACCACGATGCCTGCAGCAATGGCAACAACGTTGCGCAAACTATTAACTGGCG
AACTACTTACTCTAGCTTCCCGGCAACAATTAATAGACTGGATGGAGGCGGATAAAGTTGCAGGACCACT
TCTGCGCTCGGCCCTTCCGGCTGGCTGGTTTATTGCTGATAAATCTGGAGCCGGTGAGCGTGGGTCTCGC
GGTATCATTGCAGCACTGGGGCCAGATGGTAAGCCCTCCCGTATCGTAGTTATCTACACGACGGGGAGTC
AGGCAACTATGGATGAACGAAATAGACAGATCGCTGAGATAGGTGCCTCACTGATTAAGCATTGGTAACT
GTCAGACCAAGTTTACTCATATATACTTTAGATTGATTTAAAACTTCATTTTTAATTTAAAAGGATCTAG
GTGAAGATCCTTTTTGATAATCTCATGACCAAAATCCCTTAACGTGAGTTTTCGTTCCACTGAGCGTCAG
ACCCCGTAGAAAAGATCAAAGGATCTTCTTGAGATCCTTTTTTTCTGCGCGTAATCTGCTGCTTGCAAAC
AAAAAAACCACCGCTACCAGCGGTGGTTTGTTTGCCGGATCAAGAGCTACCAACTCTTTTTCCGAAGGTA
ACTGGCTTCAGCAGAGCGCAGATACCAAATACTGTCCTTCTAGTGTAGCCGTAGTTAGGCCACCACTTCA
AGAACTCTGTAGCACCGCCTACATACCTCGCTCTGCTAATCCTGTTACCAGTGGCTGCTGCCAGTGGCGA
TAAGTCGTGTCTTACCGGGTTGGACTCAAGACGATAGTTACCGGATAAGGCGCAGCGGTCGGGCTGAACG
GGGGGTTCGTGCACACAGCCCAGCTTGGAGCGAACGACCTACACCGAACTGAGATACCTACAGCGTGAGC
TATGAGAAAGCGCCACGCTTCCCGAAGGGAGAAAGGCGGACAGGTATCCGGTAAGCGGCAGGGTCGGAAC
AGGAGAGCGCACGAGGGAGCTTCCAGGGGGAAACGCCTGGTATCTTTATAGTCCTGTCGGGTTTCGCCAC
CTCTGACTTGAGCGTCGATTTTTGTGATGCTCGTCAGGGGGGCGGAGCCTATGGAAAAACGCCAGCAACG
CGGCCTTTTTACGGTTCCTGGCCTTTTGCTGGCCTTTTGCTCACATGTTCTTTCCTGCGTTATCCCCTGA
TTCTGTGGATAACCGTATTACCGCCTTTGAGTGAGCTGATACCGCTCGCCGCAGCCGAACGACCGAGCGC
AGCGAGTCAGTGAGCGAGGAAGCGGAAGAGCGCCTGATGCGGTATTTTCTCCTTACGCATCTGTGCGGTA
TTTCACACCGCATATATGGTGCACTCTCAGTACAATCTGCTCTGATGCCGCATAGTTAAGCCAGTATACA
CTCCGCTATCGCTACGTGACTGGGTCATGGCTGCGCCCCGACACCCGCCAACACCCGCTGACGCGCCCTG
ACGGGCTTGTCTGCTCCCGGCATCCGCTTACAGACAAGCTGTGACCGTCTCCGGGAGCTGCATGTGTCAG
AGGTTTTCACCGTCATCACCGAAACGCGCGAGGCAGCTGCGGTAAAGCTCATCAGCGTGGTCGTGAAGCG
ATTCACAGATGTCTGCCTGTTCATCCGCGTCCAGCTCGTTGAGTTTCTCCAGAAGCGTTAATGTCTGGCT
TCTGATAAAGCGGGCCATGTTAAGGGCGGTTTTTTCCTGTTTGGTCACTGATGCCTCCGTGTAAGGGGGA
TTTCTGTTCATGGGGGTAATGATACCGATGAAACGAGAGAGGATGCTCACGATACGGGTTACTGATGATG
AACATGCCCGGTTACTGGAACGTTGTGAGGGTAAACAACTGGCGGTATGGATGCGGCGGGACCAGAGAAA
AATCACTCAGGGTCAATGCCAGCGCTTCGTTAATACAGATGTAGGTGTTCCACAGGGTAGCCAGCAGCAT
CCTGCGATGCAGATCCGGAACATAATGGTGCAGGGCGCTGACTTCCGCGTTTCCAGACTTTACGAAACAC
GGAAACCGAAGACCATTCATGTTGTTGCTCAGGTCGCAGACGTTTTGCAGCAGCAGTCGCTTCACGTTCG
CTCGCGTATCGGTGATTCATTCTGCTAACCAGTAAGGCAACCCCGCCAGCCTAGCCGGGTCCTCAACGAC
AGGAGCACGATCATGCGCACCCGTGGGGCCGCCATGCCGGCGATAATGGCCTGCTTCTCGCCGAAACGTT
TGGTGGCGGGACCAGTGACGAAGGCTTGAGCGAGGGCGTGCAAGATTCCGAATACCGCAAGCGACAGGCC
GATCATCGTCGCGCTCCAGCGAAAGCGGTCCTCGCCGAAAATGACCCAGAGCGCTGCCGGCACCTGTCCT
ACGAGTTGCATGATAAAGAAGACAGTCATAAGTGCGGCGACGATAGTCATGCCCCGCGCCCACCGGAAGG
AGCTGACTGGGTTGAAGGCTCTCAAGGGCATCGGTCGAGATCCCGGTGCCTAATGAGTGAGCTAACTTAC
ATTAATTGCGTTGCGCTCACTGCCCGCTTTCCAGTCGGGAAACCTGTCGTGCCAGCTGCATTAATGAATC
GGCCAACGCGCGGGGAGAGGCGGTTTGCGTATTGGGCGCCAGGGTGGTTTTTCTTTTCACCAGTGAGACG
GGCAACAGCTGATTGCCCTTCACCGCCTGGCCCTGAGAGAGTTGCAGCAAGCGGTCCACGCTGGTTTGCC
CCAGCAGGCGAAAATCCTGTTTGATGGTGGTTAACGGCGGGATATAACATGAGCTGTCTTCGGTATCGTC
GTATCCCACTACCGAGATATCCGCACCAACGCGCAGCCCGGACTCGGTAATGGCGCGCATTGCGCCCAGC
GCCATCTGATCGTTGGCAACCAGCATCGCAGTGGGAACGATGCCCTCATTCAGCATTTGCATGGTTTGTT
GAAAACCGGACATGGCACTCCAGTCGCCTTCCCGTTCCGCTATCGGCTGAATTTGATTGCGAGTGAGATA
TTTATGCCAGCCAGCCAGACGCAGACGCGCCGAGACAGAACTTAATGGGCCCGCTAACAGCGCGATTTGC
TGGTGACCCAATGCGACCAGATGCTCCACGCCCAGTCGCGTACCGTCTTCATGGGAGAAAATAATACTGT
TGATGGGTGTCTGGTCAGAGACATCAAGAAATAACGCCGGAACATTAGTGCAGGCAGCTTCCACAGCAAT
GGCATCCTGGTCATCCAGCGGATAGTTAATGATCAGCCCACTGACGCGTTGCGCGAGAAGATTGTGCACC
GCCGCTTTACAGGCTTCGACGCCGCTTCGTTCTACCATCGACACCACCACGCTGGCACCCAGTTGATCGG
CGCGAGATTTAATCGCCGCGACAATTTGCGACGGCGCGTGCAGGGCCAGACTGGAGGTGGCAACGCCAAT
CAGCAACGACTGTTTGCCCGCCAGTTGTTGTGCCACGCGGTTGGGAATGTAATTCAGCTCCGCCATCGCC
GCTTCCACTTTTTCCCGCGTTTTCGCAGAAACGTGGCTGGCCTGGTTCACCACGCGGGAAACGGTCTGAT
AAGAGACACCGGCATACTCTGCGACATCGTATAACGTTACTGGTTTCACATTCACCACCCTGAATTGACT
CTCTTCCGGGCGCTATCATGCCATACCGCGAAAGGTTTTGCGCCATTCGATGGTGTCCGGGATCTCGACG
CTCTCCCTTATGCGACTCCTGCATTAGGAAGCAGCCCAGTAGTAGGTTGAGGCCGTTGAGCACCGCCGCC
GCAAGGAATGGTGCATGCAAGGAGATGGCGCCCAACAGTCCCCCGGCCACGGGGCCTGCCACCATACCCA
CGCCGAAACAAGCGCTCATGAGCCCGAAGTGGCGAGCCCGATCTTCCCCATCGGTGATGTCGGCGATATA
GGCGCCAGCAACCGCACCTGTGGCGCCGGTGATGCCGGCCACGATGCGTCCGGCGTAGAGGATCGAGATC
TCGATCCCGCGAAATTAATACGACTCACTATAGGGGAATTGTGAGCGGATAACAATTCCCCTCTAGAAAT
AATTTTGTTTAACTTTAAGAAGGAGATATA
Features (pLannotate 1.2.2; 20 found; start..end, strand, type, name):
      4..69      +  sig_peptide    pelB signal sequence: leader peptide for secretion; pelB (fragment)
    100..2304    +  CDS            pagA: PAG_BACAN - Also known as pag. Experimental evidence at protein level: Swiss-Prot protein existence level 1. [Protective antigen PA-63]: Mature form that oligomerizes and forms a pore to translocate the enzymatic toxin components edema factor (EF) and lethal factor (LF) into the host cytosol (PubMed:15243628, PubMed:15326297). Following attachment to host cell receptors and cleavage by FURIN, homooligomerizes to form ring-shaped oligomers that are in a pre-pore conformation, and associates with EF and LF (PubMed:10085027, PubMed:12117959, PubMed:15313199). Toxin-leaded complexes are then endoc
   2317..2334    +  CDS            9xHis (fragment): 9xHis affinity tag
   2344..2393    +  CDS            SET1 (fragment): solubility-enhancement tag derived from T7 phage gene 10B
   2401..2448    +  terminator     T7 terminator: transcription terminator for bacteriophage T7 RNA polymerase
   2485..2940    +  rep_origin     f1 ori (sequence partly withheld): f1 bacteriophage origin of replication; arrow indicates direction of (+) strand synthesis
   2967..3071    +  promoter       AmpR promoter: bla
   3072..3932    +  CDS            AmpR: β-lactamase; bla; confers resistance to ampicillin, carbenicillin, and related antibiotics
   4103..4691    +  rep_origin     ori: high-copy-number ColE1/pMB1/pBR322/pUC origin of replication
   4877..5019    -  misc_feature   bom: basis of mobility region from pBR322
   5121..5312    -  CDS            rop: Rop protein, which maintains plasmids at low copy number; rop
   5329..5709    +  CDS            YPB1_ECOLX: Protein predicted: Swiss-Prot protein existence level 4. From Escherichia coli.
   5781..6072    -  CDS            TcR (fragment): tetracycline efflux protein; tet; confers resistance to tetracycline
   6087..6108    -  protein_bind   CAP binding site: CAP binding activates transcription in the presence of cAMP. E. coli catabolite activator protein
   6121..7203    -  CDS            lacI: lac repressor; lacI; The lac repressor binds to the lac operator to inhibit transcription in E. coli. This inhibition can be relieved by adding lactose or isopropyl-β-D-thiogalactopyranoside (IPTG).
   7204..7281    -  promoter       lacI promoter: lacI
   7289..7568    -  CDS            TcR (fragment): tetracycline efflux protein; tet; confers resistance to tetracycline
   7590..7608    +  promoter       T7 promoter: promoter for bacteriophage T7 RNA polymerase
   7609..7633    +  protein_bind   lac operator: The lac repressor binds to the lac operator to inhibit transcription in E. coli. This inhibition can be relieved by adding lactose or isopropyl-β-D-thiogalactopyranoside (IPTG). lac repressor encoded by lacI
   7648..7670    +  RBS            RBS: efficient ribosome binding site from bacteriophage T7 gene 10 (Olins and Rangwala, 1989)
