[The description below was written by a language model from this plasmid's Addgene catalogue record and pLannotate feature annotations shown in this document.]
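Description:
pET-22b PA WT is a bacterial expression plasmid built on the pET-22b backbone for producing wild-type protective antigen (PA, the pagA gene product) of Bacillus anthracis in E. coli. The roughly 2.2 kb insert was placed between the BamHI and XhoI sites, both of which are retained, giving a construct of about 7.7 kb. It is propagated through a ColE1/pBR322-type origin accompanied by the bom and rop regions, although the catalogue lists it as high copy. Selection is with ampicillin via the β-lactamase gene. An f1 origin is also present. The short tetracycline-resistance fragments and the SET1 fragment in the annotation are most likely backbone remnants or automated-annotation matches rather than functional parts.

Expression is driven by a T7 promoter with an adjacent lac operator and the T7 gene 10 ribosome binding site, and transcription ends at the T7 terminator. The plasmid-borne lacI gene supplies repressor, so transcription depends on a host providing T7 RNA polymerase and can be induced with IPTG. The PA coding sequence lies downstream of the vector's pelB signal sequence, which directs secretion to the periplasm. The depositor notes ten extra amino acids at the start of the coding sequence corresponding to a second leader, and an NdeI site at the beginning of the mature protein. The gene ends in its own stop codon, and the vector's His tag downstream is out of frame and followed by another stop, so the product is untagged. The depositor also states that E285Q differs from the GenBank entry but is the correct sequence according to crystallography. The record does not state a specific application beyond bacterial expression. PA is the receptor-binding, pore-forming component of anthrax toxin that delivers lethal factor and edema factor into host cells.
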