Addgene plasmid #11079: pET-22b PA WT
Depositing lab: John Collier. Depositing organization: Harvard Medical School.
Backbone
  Vector backbone: pET-22b
  Backbone manufacturer: EMD Biosciences
  Backbone size w/o insert (bp): 5500
  Vector type: Bacterial Expression
Growth in bacteria
  Bacterial resistance: Ampicillin, 100 μg/mL
  Growth temperature: 37°C
  Growth strain: DH5alpha
  Copy number: High Copy
Gene/Insert
  Gene/Insert name: PA (alt name: protective antigen)
  Species: Bacillus anthracis
  Insert size (bp): 2200
  Cloning method: Restriction Enzyme; 5′ cloning site BamHI (not destroyed); 3′ cloning site XhoI (not destroyed)
  Sequencing primers: 5′ T7
Terms and licenses: Academic/Nonprofit Terms; Industry Terms: Not Available to Industry
Depositor comments: NdeI site at start of mature protein. Stop codon, out of frame His tag on vector, then another stop codon. There are 10 extra amino acids at the 5' end of the coding sequence corresponding to a second leader sequence. E285Q is the correct sequence as determined by crystallography and different from Genbank.
How to cite: pET-22b PA WT was a gift from John Collier (Addgene plasmid # 11079)
