>Addgene plasmid #11079 | pET-22b PA WT | addgene partial sequence | sequence record 17997 | T7 5'-TAATACGACTCACTATAGGG-3'
TAACTTTAAGAAGGAGATATACATATGAAATACCTGCTGCCGACCGCTGCTGCTGGTCTGCTGCTCCTCG
CTGCCCAGCCGGCGATGGCCATGGATATCGGAATTAATTCGGATCCGATGGAAGTTAAACAGGAGAACCG
GTTATTAAATGAATCAGAATCAAGTTCCCAGGGGTTACTAGGATACTATTTTAGTGATTTGAATTTTCAA
GCACCCATGGTGGTTACCTCTTCTACTACAGGGGATTTATCTATTCCTAGTTCTGAGTTAGAAAATATTC
CATCGGAAAACCAATATTTTCAATCTGCTATTTGGTCAGGATTTATCAAAGTTAAGAAGAGTGATGAATA
TACATTTGCTACTTCCGCTGATAATCATGTAACAATGTGGGTAGATGACCAAGAAGTGATTAATAAAGCT
TCTAATTCTAACAAAATCAGATTAGAAAAAGGAAGATTATATCAAATAAAAATTCAATATCAACGAGAAA
ATCCTACTGAAAAAGGATTGGATTTCAAGTTGTACTGGACCGATTCTCAAAATAAAAAAGAAGTGATTTC
TAGTGATAACTTACAATTGCCAGAATTAAAACAAAAATCTTCGAACTCAAGAAAAAAGCGAAGTACAAGT
GCTGGACCTACGGTTCCAGACCGTGACAATGATGGAATCCCTGATTCATTAGAGGTAGAAGGATATACGG
TTGATGTCAAAAATAAAA
